>Addgene plasmid #158117 | pSpCas9_mouse_Adar2_ccC | addgene full sequence | sequence record 309418 | Addgene NGS Result
GAGGGCCTATTTCCCATGATTCCTTCATATTTGCATATACGATACAAGGCTGTTAGAGAGATAATTGGAA
TTAATTTGACTGTAAACACAAAGATATTAGTACAAAATACGTGACGTAGAAAGTAATAATTTCTTGGGTA
GTTTGCAGTTTTAAAATTATGTTTTAAAATGGACTATCATATGCTTACCGTAACTTGAAAGTATTTCGAT
TTCTTGGCTTTATATATCTTGTGGAAAGGACGAAACACCGCAGCTGAACGAGATCAAACCGTTTTAGAGC
TAGAAATAGCAAGTTAAAATAAGGCTAGTCCGTTATCAACTTGAAAAAGTGGCACCGAGTCGGTGCTTTT
TTGTTTTAGAGCTAGAAATAGCAAGTTAAAATAAGGCTAGTCCGTTTTTAGCGCGTGCGCCAATTCTGCA
GACAAATGGCTCTAGAGGTACCCGTTACATAACTTACGGTAAATGGCCCGCCTGGCTGACCGCCCAACGA
CCCCCGCCCATTGACGTCAATAGTAACGCCAATAGGGACTTTCCATTGACGTCAATGGGTGGAGTATTTA
CGGTAAACTGCCCACTTGGCAGTACATCAAGTGTATCATATGCCAAGTACGCCCCCTATTGACGTCAATG
ACGGTAAATGGCCCGCCTGGCATTGTGCCCAGTACATGACCTTATGGGACTTTCCTACTTGGCAGTACAT
CTACGTATTAGTCATCGCTATTACCATGGTCGAGGTGAGCCCCACGTTCTGCTTCACTCTCCCCATCTCC
CCCCCCTCCCCACCCCCAATTTTGTATTTATTTATTTTTTAATTATTTTGTGCAGCGATGGGGGCGGGGG
GGGGGGGGGGGCGCGCGCCRGGSGGGGSGGGGSGGGGSGGGGGGSGGGGSGGGGSGAGGCGGAGAGGKGC
GGCGGCAGCCAATCAGAGCGGCGCGCTCCGAAAGTTTCCTTTTATGGCGAGGCGGCGGCGGCGGCGGCCC
TATAAAAAGCGAAGCGCGCGGCGGGCGGGAGTCGCTGCGCGCTGCCTTCGCCCCGTGCCCCGCTCCGCCG
CCGCCTCGCGCCGCCCGCCCCGGCTCTGACTGACCGCGTTACTCCCACAGGTGAGCGGGCGGGACGGCCC
TTCTCCTCCGGGCTGTAATTAGCTGAGCAAGAGGTAAGGGTTTAAGGGATGGTTGGTTGGTGGGGTATTA
ATGTTTAATTACCTGGAGCACCTGCCTGAAATCACTTTTTTTCAGGTTGGACCGGTGCCACCATGGACTA
TAAGGACCACGACGGAGACTACAAGGATCATGATATTGATTACAAAGACGATGACGATAAGATGGCCCCA
AAGAAGAAGCGGAAGGTCGGTATCCACGGAGTCCCAGCAGCCGACAAGAAGTACAGCATCGGCCTGGACA
TCGGCACCAACTCTGTGGGCTGGGCCGTGATCACCGACGAGTACAAGGTGCCCAGCAAGAAATTCAAGGT
GCTGGGCAACACCGACCGGCACAGCATCAAGAAGAACCTGATCGGAGCCCTGCTGTTCGACAGCGGCGAA
ACAGCCGAGGCCACCCGGCTGAAGAGAACCGCCAGAAGAAGATACACCAGACGGAAGAACCGGATCTGCT
ATCTGCAAGAGATCTTCAGCAACGAGATGGCCAAGGTGGACGACAGCTTCTTCCACAGACTGGAAGAGTC
CTTCCTGGTGGAAGAGGATAAGAAGCACGAGCGGCACCCCATCTTCGGCAACATCGTGGACGAGGTGGCC
TACCACGAGAAGTACCCCACCATCTACCACCTGAGAAAGAAACTGGTGGACAGCACCGACAAGGCCGACC
TGCGGCTGATCTATCTGGCCCTGGCCCACATGATCAAGTTCCGGGGCCACTTCCTGATCGAGGGCGACCT
GAACCCCGACAACAGCGACGTGGACAAGCTGTTCATCCAGCTGGTGCAGACCTACAACCAGCTGTTCGAG
GAAAACCCCATCAACGCCAGCGGCGTGGACGCCAAGGCCATCCTGTCTGCCAGACTGAGCAAGAGCAGAC
GGCTGGAAAATCTGATCGCCCAGCTGCCCGGCGAGAAGAAGAATGGCCTGTTCGGAAACCTGATTGCCCT
GAGCCTGGGCCTGACCCCCAACTTCAAGAGCAACTTCGACCTGGCCGAGGATGCCAAACTGCAGCTGAGC
AAGGACACCTACGACGACGACCTGGACAACCTGCTGGCCCAGATCGGCGACCAGTACGCCGACCTGTTTC
TGGCCGCCAAGAACCTGTCCGACGCCATCCTGCTGAGCGACATCCTGAGAGTGAACACCGAGATCACCAA
GGCCCCCCTGAGCGCCTCTATGATCAAGAGATACGACGAGCACCACCAGGACCTGACCCTGCTGAAAGCT
CTCGTGCGGCAGCAGCTGCCTGAGAAGTACAAAGAGATTTTCTTCGACCAGAGCAAGAACGGCTACGCCG
GCTACATTGACGGCGGAGCCAGCCAGGAAGAGTTCTACAAGTTCATCAAGCCCATCCTGGAAAAGATGGA
CGGCACCGAGGAACTGCTCGTGAAGCTGAACAGAGAGGACCTGCTGCGGAAGCAGCGGACCTTCGACAAC
GGCAGCATCCCCCACCAGATCCACCTGGGAGAGCTGCACGCCATTCTGCGGCGGCAGGAAGATTTTTACC
CATTCCTGAAGGACAACCGGGAAAAGATCGAGAAGATCCTGACCTTCCGCATCCCCTACTACGTGGGCCC
TCTGGCCAGGGGAAACAGCAGATTCGCCTGGATGACCAGAAAGAGCGAGGAAACCATCACCCCCTGGAAC
TTCGAGGAAGTGGTGGACAAGGGCGCTTCCGCCCAGAGCTTCATCGAGCGGATGACCAACTTCGATAAGA
ACCTGCCCAACGAGAAGGTGCTGCCCAAGCACAGCCTGCTGTACGAGTACTTCACCGTGTATAACGAGCT
GACCAAAGTGAAATACGTGACCGAGGGAATGAGAAAGCCCGCCTTCCTGAGCGGCGAGCAGAAAAAGGCC
ATCGTGGACCTGCTGTTCAAGACCAACCGGAAAGTGACCGTGAAGCAGCTGAAAGAGGACTACTTCAAGA
AAATCGAGTGCTTCGACTCCGTGGAAATCTCCGGCGTGGAAGATCGGTTCAACGCCTCCCTGGGCACATA
CCACGATCTGCTGAAAATTATCAAGGACAAGGACTTCCTGGACAATGAGGAAAACGAGGACATTCTGGAA
GATATCGTGCTGACCCTGACACTGTTTGAGGACAGAGAGATGATCGAGGAACGGCTGAAAACCTATGCCC
ACCTGTTCGACGACAAAGTGATGAAGCAGCTGAAGCGGCGGAGATACACCGGCTGGGGCAGGCTGAGCCG
GAAGCTGATCAACGGCATCCGGGACAAGCAGTCCGGCAAGACAATCCTGGATTTCCTGAAGTCCGACGGC
TTCGCCAACAGAAACTTCATGCAGCTGATCCACGACGACAGCCTGACCTTTAAAGAGGACATCCAGAAAG
CCCAGGTGTCCGGCCAGGGCGATAGCCTGCACGAGCACATTGCCAATCTGGCCGGCAGCCCCGCCATTAA
GAAGGGCATCCTGCAGACAGTGAAGGTGGTGGACGAGCTCGTGAAAGTGATGGGCCGGCACAAGCCCGAG
AACATCGTGATCGAAATGGCCAGAGAGAACCAGACCACCCAGAAGGGACAGAAGAACAGCCGCGAGAGAA
TGAAGCGGATCGAAGAGGGCATCAAAGAGCTGGGCAGCCAGATCCTGAAAGAACACCCCGTGGAAAACAC
CCAGCTGCAGAACGAGAAGCTGTACCTGTACTACCTGCAGAATGGGCGGGATATGTACGTGGACCAGGAA
CTGGACATCAACCGGCTGTCCGACTACGATGTGGACCATATCGTGCCTCAGAGCTTTCTGAAGGACGACT
CCATCGACAACAAGGTGCTGACCAGAAGCGACAAGAACCGGGGCAAGAGCGACAACGTGCCCTCCGAAGA
GGTCGTGAAGAAGATGAAGAACTACTGGCGGCAGCTGCTGAACGCCAAGCTGATTACCCAGAGAAAGTTC
GACAATCTGACCAAGGCCGAGAGAGGCGGCCTGAGCGAACTGGATAAGGCCGGCTTCATCAAGAGACAGC
TGGTGGAAACCCGGCAGATCACAAAGCACGTGGCACAGATCCTGGACTCCCGGATGAACACTAAGTACGA
CGAGAATGACAAGCTGATCCGGGAAGTGAAAGTGATCACCCTGAAGTCCAAGCTGGTGTCCGATTTCCGG
AAGGATTTCCAGTTTTACAAAGTGCGCGAGATCAACAACTACCACCACGCCCACGACGCCTACCTGAACG
CCGTCGTGGGAACCGCCCTGATCAAAAAGTACCCTAAGCTGGAAAGCGAGTTCGTGTACGGCGACTACAA
GGTGTACGACGTGCGGAAGATGATCGCCAAGAGCGAGCAGGAAATCGGCAAGGCTACCGCCAAGTACTTC
TTCTACAGCAACATCATGAACTTTTTCAAGACCGAGATTACCCTGGCCAACGGCGAGATCCGGAAGCGGC
CTCTGATCGAGACAAACGGCGAAACCGGGGAGATCGTGTGGGATAAGGGCCGGGATTTTGCCACCGTGCG
GAAAGTGCTGAGCATGCCCCAAGTGAATATCGTGAAAAAGACCGAGGTGCAGACAGGCGGCTTCAGCAAA
GAGTCTATCCTGCCCAAGAGGAACAGCGATAAGCTGATCGCCAGAAAGAAGGACTGGGACCCTAAGAAGT
ACGGCGGCTTCGACAGCCCCACCGTGGCCTATTCTGTGCTGGTGGTGGCCAAAGTGGAAAAGGGCAAGTC
CAAGAAACTGAAGAGTGTGAAAGAGCTGCTGGGGATCACCATCATGGAAAGAAGCAGCTTCGAGAAGAAT
CCCATCGACTTTCTGGAAGCCAAGGGCTACAAAGAAGTGAAAAAGGACCTGATCATCAAGCTGCCTAAGT
ACTCCCTGTTCGAGCTGGAAAACGGCCGGAAGAGAATGCTGGCCTCTGCCGGCGAACTGCAGAAGGGAAA
CGAACTGGCCCTGCCCTCCAAATATGTGAACTTCCTGTACCTGGCCAGCCACTATGAGAAGCTGAAGGGC
TCCCCCGAGGATAATGAGCAGAAACAGCTGTTTGTGGAACAGCACAAGCACTACCTGGACGAGATCATCG
AGCAGATCAGCGAGTTCTCCAAGAGAGTGATCCTGGCCGACGCTAATCTGGACAAAGTGCTGTCCGCCTA
CAACAAGCACCGGGATAAGCCCATCAGAGAGCAGGCCGAGAATATCATCCACCTGTTTACCCTGACCAAT
CTGGGAGCCCCTGCCGCCTTCAAGTACTTTGACACCACCATCGACCGGAAGAGGTACACCAGCACCAAAG
AGGTGCTGGACGCCACCCTGATCCACCAGAGCATCACCGGCCTGTACGAGACACGGATCGACCTGTCTCA
GCTGGGAGGCGACAAAAGGCCGGCGGCCACGAAAAAGGCCGGCCAGGCAAAAAAGAAAAAGGAATTCGGC
AGTGGAGAGGGCAGAGGAAGTCTGCTAACATGCGGTGACGTCGAGGAGAATCCTGGCCCAATGACCGAGT
ACAAGCCCACGGTGCGCCTCGCCACCCGCGACGACGTCCCCAGGGCCGTACGCACCCTCGCCGCCGCGTT
CGCCGACTACCCCGCCACGCGCCACACCGTCGATCCGGACCGCCACATCGAGCGGGTCACCGAGCTGCAA
GAACTCTTCCTCACGCGCGTCGGGCTCGACATCGGCAAGGTGTGGGTCGCGGACGACGGCGCCGCGGTGG
CGGTCTGGACCACGCCGGAGAGCGTCGAAGCGGGGGCGGTGTTCGCCGAGATCGGCCCGCGCATGGCCGA
GTTGAGCGGTTCCCGGCTGGCCGCGCAGCAACAGATGGAAGGCCTCCTGGCGCCGCACCGGCCCAAGGAG
CCCGCGTGGTTCCTGGCCACCGTCGGCGTCTCGCCCGACCACCAGGGCAAGGGTCTGGGCAGCGCCGTCG
TGCTCCCCGGAGTGGAGGCGGCCGAGCGCGCCGGGGTGCCCGCCTTCCTGGAGACCTCCGCGCCCCACAA
CCTCCCCTTCTACGAGCGGCTCGGCTTCACCGTCACCGCCGACGTCGAGGTGCCCGAAGGACCGCGCACC
TGGTGCATGACCCGCAAGCCCGGTGCCTGAGAATTCTAACTAGAGCTCGCTGATCAGCCTCGACTGTGCC
TTCTAGTTGCCAGCCATCTGTTGTTTGCCCCTCCCCCGTGCCTTCCTTGACCCTGGAAGGTGCCACTCCC
ACTGTCCTTTCCTAATAAAATGAGGAAATTGCATCGCATTGTCTGAGTAGGTGTCATTCTATTCTGGGGG
GTGGGGTGGGGCAGGACAGCAAGGGGGAGGATTGGGAAGAGAATAGCAGGCATGCTGGGGAGCGGCCGCA
GGAACCCCTAGTGATGGAGTTGGCCACTCCCTCTCTGCGCGCTCGCTCGCTCACTGAGGCCGGGCGACCA
AAGGTCGCCCGACGCCCGGGCTTTGCCCGGGCGGCCTCAGTGAGCGAGCGAGCGCGCAGCTGCCTGCAGG
GGCGCCTGATGCGGTATTTTCTCCTTACGCATCTGTGCGGTATTTCACACCGCATA
[95 nt withheld, positions 6637-6731]
T
[46 nt withheld, positions 6733-6778]
C
[141 nt withheld, positions 6780-6920]
CCTTTGACGTTGGAGTCCACGTTCTTT
[37 nt withheld, positions 6948-6984]
ACTCTATCTCGGGCTATTCTTTTGATTTATAAGGGATTTTGCCGATTTCGGTCTATTGGTTAAAAAATGA
GCTGATTTAACAAAAATTTAACGCGAATTTTAACAAAATATTAACGTTTACAATTTTATGGTGCACTCTC
AGTACAATCTGCTCTGATGCCGCATAGTTAAGCCAGCCCCGACACCCGCCAACACCCGCTGACGCGCCCT
GACGGGCTTGTCTGCTCCCGGCATCCGCTTACAGACAAGCTGTGACCGTCTCCGGGAGCTGCATGTGTCA
GAGGTTTTCACCGTCATCACCGAAACGCGCGAGACGAAAGGGCCTCGTGATACGCCTATTTTTATAGGTT
AATGTCATGATAATAATGGTTTCTTAGACGTCAGGTGGCACTTTTCGGGGAAATGTGCGCGGAACCCCTA
TTTGTTTATTTTTCTAAATACATTCAAATATGTATCCGCTCATGAGACAATAACCCTGATAAATGCTTCA
ATAATATTGAAAAAGGAAGAGTATGAGTATTCAACATTTCCGTGTCGCCCTTATTCCCTTTTTTGCGGCA
TTTTGCCTTCCTGTTTTTGCTCACCCAGAAACGCTGGTGAAAGTAAAAGATGCTGAAGATCAGTTGGGTG
CACGAGTGGGTTACATCGAACTGGATCTCAACAGCGGTAAGATCCTTGAGAGTTTTCGCCCCGAAGAACG
TTTTCCAATGATGAGCACTTTTAAAGTTCTGCTATGTGGCGCGGTATTATCCCGTATTGACGCCGGGCAA
GAGCAACTCGGTCGCCGCATACACTATTCTCAGAATGACTTGGTTGAGTACTCACCAGTCACAGAAAAGC
ATCTTACGGATGGCATGACAGTAAGAGAATTATGCAGTGCTGCCATAACCATGAGTGATAACACTGCGGC
CAACTTACTTCTGACAACGATCGGAGGACCGAAGGAGCTAACCGCTTTTTTGCACAACATGGGGGATCAT
GTAACTCGCCTTGATCGTTGGGAACCGGAGCTGAATGAAGCCATACCAAACGACGAGCGTGACACCACGA
TGCCTGTAGCAATGGCAACAACGTTGCGCAAACTATTAACTGGCGAACTACTTACTCTAGCTTCCCGGCA
ACAATTAATAGACTGGATGGAGGCGGATAAAGTTGCAGGACCACTTCTGCGCTCGGCCCTTCCGGCTGGC
TGGTTTATTGCTGATAAATCTGGAGCCGGTGAGCGTGGAAGCCGCGGTATCATTGCAGCACTGGGGCCAG
ATGGTAAGCCCTCCCGTATCGTAGTTATCTACACGACGGGGAGTCAGGCAACTATGGATGAACGAAATAG
ACAGATCGCTGAGATAGGTGCCTCACTGATTAAGCATTGGTAACTGTCAGACCAAGTTTACTCATATATA
CTTTAGATTGATTTAAAACTTCATTTTTAATTTAAAAGGATCTAGGTGAAGATCCTTTTTGATAATCTCA
TGACCAAAATCCCTTAACGTGAGTTTTCGTTCCACTGAGCGTCAGACCCCGTAGAAAAGATCAAAGGATC
TTCTTGAGATCCTTTTTTTCTGCGCGTAATCTGCTGCTTGCAAACAAAAAAACCACCGCTACCAGCGGTG
GTTTGTTTGCCGGATCAAGAGCTACCAACTCTTTTTCCGAAGGTAACTGGCTTCAGCAGAGCGCAGATAC
CAAATACTGTTCTTCTAGTGTAGCCGTAGTTAGGCCACCACTTCAAGAACTCTGTAGCACCGCCTACATA
CCTCGCTCTGCTAATCCTGTTACCAGTGGCTGCTGCCAGTGGCGATAAGTCGTGTCTTACCGGGTTGGAC
TCAAGACGATAGTTACCGGATAAGGCGCAGCGGTCGGGCTGAACGGGGGGTTCGTGCACACAGCCCAGCT
TGGAGCGAACGACCTACACCGAACTGAGATACCTACAGCGTGAGCTATGAGAAAGCGCCACGCTTCCCGA
AGGGAGAAAGGCGGACAGGTATCCGGTAAGCGGCAGGGTCGGAACAGGAGAGCGCACGAGGGAGCTTCCA
GGGGGAAACGCCTGGTATCTTTATAGTCCTGTCGGGTTTCGCCACCTCTGACTTGAGCGTCGATTTTTGT
GATGCTCGTCAGGGGGGCGGAGCCTATGGAAAAACGCCAGCAACGCGGCCTTTTTACGGTTCCTGGCCTT
TTGCTGGCCTTTTGCTCACATGT
Features (pLannotate 1.2.2; 19 found; start..end, strand, type, name):
      1..241     +  promoter       U6 promoter: RNA polymerase III promoter for human U6 snRNA
    271..346     +  misc_RNA       gRNA scaffold: guide RNA scaffold for the Streptococcus pyogenes CRISPR/Cas9 system
    353..396     +  misc_RNA       gRNA scaffold (fragment): guide RNA scaffold for the Streptococcus pyogenes CRISPR/Cas9 system
    443..728     +  enhancer       CMV enhancer: human cytomegalovirus immediate early enhancer; contains an 18-bp deletion relative to the standard CMV enhancer
    730..1007    +  promoter       chicken β-actin promoter: No description available
   1008..1235    +  intron         hybrid intron: hybrid between chicken β-actin (CBA) and minute virus of mice (MMV) introns (Gray et al., 2011)
   1373..2974    +  CDS            Cas9(N): N-terminal portion of Streptococcus pyogenes Cas9 (Zetsche et al., 2015)
   2975..5473    +  CDS            Cas9(C): C-terminal portion of Streptococcus pyogenes Cas9 (Zetsche et al., 2015)
   5474..5521    +  CDS            nucleoplasmin NLS: bipartite nuclear localization signal from nucleoplasmin
   5591..6190    +  CDS            PuroR (fragment): puromycin N-acetyltransferase; pac from Streptomyces; confers resistance to puromycin
   6224..6335    +  polyA_signal   bGH poly(A) signal: bovine growth hormone polyadenylation signal
   6440..6580    +  repeat_region  AAV2 ITR: inverted terminal repeat of adeno-associated virus serotype 2 inverted
   6585..6636    -  misc_feature   bom (fragment): basis of mobility region from pBR322
   6655..7110    +  rep_origin     f1 ori (sequence partly withheld): f1 bacteriophage origin of replication; arrow indicates direction of (+) strand synthesis
   7111..7160    -  misc_feature   bom (fragment): basis of mobility region from pBR322
   7262..7297    -  CDS            rop (fragment): Rop protein, which maintains plasmids at low copy number; rop
   7392..7496    +  promoter       AmpR promoter: bla
   7497..8357    +  CDS            AmpR: β-lactamase; bla; confers resistance to ampicillin, carbenicillin, and related antibiotics
   8528..9116    +  rep_origin     ori: high-copy-number ColE1/pMB1/pBR322/pUC origin of replication
