[The description below was written by a language model from this plasmid's Addgene catalogue record and pLannotate feature annotations shown in this document.]
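Description:
pSpCas9_mouse_Adar2_ccC is an all-in-one CRISPR/Cas9 plasmid for mammalian cells, built on the pSpCas9(BB)-2A-Puro (PX459) backbone and carrying a single guide RNA directed against mouse Adar2 (Entrez gene Adarb1, also known as Red1), which encodes an adenosine-to-inosine RNA editing enzyme. The sequenced plasmid is about 9.2 kb. It is propagated in E. coli through a high-copy ColE1/pUC-type origin with ampicillin selection from the β-lactamase gene, and it also contains an f1 phage origin. The annotation detects one AAV2 ITR element downstream of the expression cassette and short bom and rop fragments, which appear to be backbone remnants; nothing in the record indicates use as a viral packaging vector.

Two expression units work together. A human U6 RNA polymerase III promoter drives the guide RNA, with the Adar2-specific spacer occupying the gap between the promoter and the Streptococcus pyogenes gRNA scaffold. A second, partial scaffold match is also annotated immediately after the first. Downstream, a hybrid promoter made of the CMV enhancer, chicken β-actin promoter and a hybrid intron drives S. pyogenes Cas9. The tool annotates Cas9 as adjoining N- and C-terminal portions, but together these form one continuous coding region. Cas9 is followed by a nucleoplasmin nuclear localization signal and then by puromycin N-acetyltransferase. According to the backbone name, the two are linked by a 2A peptide, although that element is not annotated separately. A bGH polyadenylation signal ends the transcript. Transfected cells therefore co-express nuclease and guide and can be enriched with puromycin.

The stated purpose is deletion of mouse ADAR2. The associated publication concerns RNA editing and the influence of ADAR2 on mesothelioma chemoresistance and the tumour microenvironment.
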