Addgene plasmid #158117: pSpCas9_mouse_Adar2_ccC
Purpose: deletion mADAR2
Depositing lab: Emanuela Felley-Bosco. Depositing organization: Zurich University Hospital. Publication: Heterogeneous RNA editing and influence of ADAR2 on mesothelioma chemoresistance and the tumor microenvironment. Hariharan A, Qi W, Rehrauer H, Wu L, Ronner M, Wipplinger M, Kresoja-Rakic J, Sun S, Oton-Gonzalez L, Sculco M, Serre-Beinier V, Meiller C, Blanquart C, Fonteneau JF, Vrugt B, Ruschoff JH, Opitz I, Jean D, de Perrot M, Felley-Bosco E. Mol Oncol. 2022 Dec;16(22):3949-3974. doi: 10.1002/1878-0261.13322. Epub 2022 Oct 31. PubMed 36221913.
Backbone
  Vector backbone: pSpCas9(BB)-2A-Puro PX459
  Backbone manufacturer: Addgene
  Backbone size w/o insert (bp): 9175
  Vector type: Mammalian Expression
  Selectable markers: Puromycin
Growth in bacteria
  Bacterial resistance: Ampicillin, 100 μg/mL
  Growth temperature: 37°C
  Growth strain: DH5alpha
  Copy number: Unknown
Gene/Insert
  Gene/Insert name: Adar2
  gRNA/shRNA sequence: CACC G CAGCTGAACGAGATCAAACC
  Species: M. musculus (mouse)
  GenBank ID: 110532
  Entrez Gene: Adarb1 (a.k.a. 1700057H01Rik, Adar2, D10Bwg0447e, Red1)
Terms and licenses: Academic/Nonprofit Terms; Industry Terms: Not Available to Industry
Depositor comments: Please visit https://doi.org/10.1101/2022.07.12.499727 for bioRxiv preprint.
How to cite: pSpCas9_mouse_Adar2_ccC was a gift from Emanuela Felley-Bosco (Addgene plasmid # 158117 ; http://n2t.net/addgene:158117 ; RRID:Addgene_158117)
